>Addgene plasmid #248911 | pZK6 | addgene full sequence | sequence record 497717 | Addgene NGS Result
GGGGAATTGTGAGCGGATAACAATTCCCCTGTAGAAATAATTTTGTTTAACTTTAATAAGGAGATATACC
ATGGCAATGAAAATCGAAGAAGGTAAACTGGTAATCTGGATTAACGGCGATAAAGGCTATAACGGTCTCG
CTGAAGTCGGTAAGAAATTCGAGAAAGATACCGGAATTAAAGTCACCGTTGAGCATCCGGATAAACTGGA
AGAGAAATTCCCACAGGTTGCGGCAACTGGCGATGGCCCTGACATTATCTTCTGGGCACACGACCGCTTT
GGTGGCTACGCTCAATCTGGCCTGTTGGCTGAAATCACCCCGGACAAAGCGTTCCAGGACAAGCTGTATC
CGTTTACCTGGGATGCCGTACGTTACAACGGCAAGCTGATTGCTTACCCGATCGCTGTTGAAGCGTTATC
GCTGATTTATAACAAAGATCTGCTGCCGAACCCGCCAAAAACCTGGGAAGAGATCCCGGCGCTGGATAAA
GAACTGAAAGCGAAAGGTAAGAGCGCGCTGATGTTCAACCTGCAAGAACCGTACTTCACCTGGCCGCTGA
TTGCTGCTGACGGGGGTTATGCGTTCAAGTATGAAAACGGCAAGTACGACATTAAAGACGTGGGCGTGGA
TAACGCTGGCGCGAAAGCGGGTCTGACCTTCCTGGTTGACCTGATTAAAAACAAACACATGAATGCAGAC
ACCGATTACTCCATCGCAGAAGCTGCCTTTAATAAAGGCGAAACAGCGATGACCATCAACGGCCCGTGGG
CATGGTCCAACATCGACACCAGCAAAGTGAATTATGGTGTAACGGTACTGCCGACCTTCAAGGGTCAACC
ATCCAAACCGTTCGTTGGCGTGCTGAGCGCAGGTATTAACGCCGCCAGTCCGAACAAAGAGCTGGCAAAA
GAGTTCCTCGAAAACTATCTGCTGACTGATGAAGGTCTGGAAGCGGTTAATAAAGACAAACCGCTGGGTG
CCGTAGCGCTGAAGTCTTACGAGGAAGAGTTGGCGAAAGATCCACGTATTGCCGCCACTATGGAAAACGC
CCAGAAAGGTGAAATCATGCCGAACATCCCGCAGATGTCCGCTTTCTGGTATGCCGTGCGTACTGCGGTG
ATCAACGCCGCCAGCGGTCGTCAGACTGTCGATGCAGCCCTGGCAGCCGCGCAGACTAATGCCGCCGCAC
TGGAAGTTCTGTTCCAGGGGCCCGCTAGCATGGACGTTGACGAAAGATTGCACCAAGACGAGAACCAGAC
CCACCCGTTTAGCCAGAAAAAGAGCAGCAGCTTCCTGATTAAGGAGAAAGCGGCTACCAAAAGCAAGGAT
CTGGAACATATTCGTCTGCGTGACCTGAATTTTAACCACCGTAAAAAGCTGGATGACAAAAAGCTGGCGA
AACAAATTCCGGTTAAGGCTAACTTCAAAAAGCCGAATGAAATCGAAGCACGTGCGAATCTGAACAGCAA
TGAACTGACCGACATTAACCTGGATTACATCCCGGACAGCCCGAGCATTGAAAAGATCAGCGGTCCGGAA
GATAGCATCGTTGTGACCCCGCGTAACATTATCCATCTGCAGAGCGACAGCGATATTATCCTGGAAGAAT
GCGAACACAATTACGACTGTAGCCCGTTTTACCGTCTGTTCAACTATGAAAATCGTATTGAACCGGATGA
CTACGAAGCTATTATCAATGCAATCATCACCGATGAAATCGCAGGCACCTACCCGGTTTTTGAACGTGAA
CTGGAATATCAAGAACTGAAAAGCCTGGTGCGTAAGCGTGATTACATCATGTACTATTTTCTGAGCCGTG
ACTATCGTGGTTTCTTTCAGCTGAAAGAAGAACGTACCCTGTTCTACCGTTATCCGAGCATCGCTTACAC
CAGCCCGCTGCGTTATCTGGACAACGGTAGCGAAACCGAACAATTCACCGGTGACGACGATGAAGAACTG
CAGAGCTTTGATTTCGAAAACACCAGCAGCGTGCGTACCCTGGACAGCAATATTTGGCGTTGAGCGGCCG
CATAATGCTTAAGTCGAACAGAAAGTAATCGTATTGTACACGGCCGCATAATCGAAATTAATACGACTCA
CTATAGGGGAATTGTGAGCGGATAACAATTCCCCATCTTAGTATATTAGTTAAGTATAAGAAGGAGATAT
ACATATGGCAGATCTCAATTGGATATCGGCCGGCCACGCGATCGCTGACGTCGGTACCCTCGAGTCTGGT
AAAGAAACCGCTGCTGCGAAATTTGAACGCCAGCACATGGACTCGTCTACTAGCGCAGCTTAATTAACCT
AGGCTGCTGCCACCGCTGAGCAATAACTAGCATAACCCCTTGGGGCCTCTAAACGGGTCTTGAGGGGTTT
TTTGCTGAAACCTCAGGCATTTGAGAAGCACACGGTCACACTGCTTCCGGTAGTCAATAAACCGGTAAAC
CAGCAATAGACATAAGCGGCTATTTAACGACCCTGCCCTGAACCGACGACCGGGTCGAATTTGCTTTCGA
ATTTCTGCCATTCATCCGCTTATTATCACTTATTCAGGCGTAGCAACCAGGCGTTTAAGGGCACCAATAA
CTGCCTTAAAAAAATTACGCCCCGCCCTGCCACTCATCGCAGTACTGTTGTAATTCATTAAGCATTCTGC
CGACATGGAAGCCATCACAAACGGCATGATGAACCTGAATCGCCAGCGGCATCAGCACCTTGTCGCCTTG
CGTATAATATTTGCCCATAGTGAAAACGGGGGCGAAGAAGTTGTCCATATTGGCCACGTTTAAATCAAAA
CTGGTGAAACTCACCCAGGGATTGGCTGAGACGAAAAACATATTCTCAATAAACCCTTTAGGGAAATAGG
CCAGGTTTTCACCGTAACACGCCACATCTTGCGAATATATGTGTAGAAACTGCCGGAAATCGTCGTGGTA
TTCACTCCAGAGCGATGAAAACGTTTCAGTTTGCTCATGGAAAACGGTGTAACAAGGGTGAACACTATCC
CATATCACCAGCTCACCGTCTTTCATTGCCATACGGAACTCCGGATGAGCATTCATCAGGCGGGCAAGAA
TGTGAATAAAGGCCGGATAAAACTTGTGCTTATTTTTCTTTACGGTCTTTAAAAAGGCCGTAATATCCAG
CTGAACGGTCTGGTTATAGGTACATTGAGCAACTGACTGAAATGCCTCAAAATGTTCTTTACGATGCCAT
TGGGATATATCAACGGTGGTATATCCAGTGATTTTTTTCTCCATTTTAGCTTCCTTAGCTCCTGAAAATC
TCGATAACTCAAAAAATACGCCCGGTAGTGATCTTATTTCATTATGGTGAAAGTTGGAACCTCTTACGTG
CCGATCAACGTCTCATTTTCGCCAAAAGTTGGCCCAGGGCTTCCCGGTATCAACAGGGACACCAGGATTT
ATTTATTCTGCGAAGTGATCTTCCGTCACAGGTATTTATTCGGCGCAAAGTGCGTCGGGTGATGCTGCCA
ACTTACTGATTTAGTGTATGATGGTGTTTTTGAGGTGCTCCAGTGGCTTCTGTTTCTATCAGCTGTCCCT
CCTGTTCAGCTACTGACGGGGTGGTGCGTAACGGCAAAAGCACCGCCGGACATCAGCGCGAGCGGAGTGT
ATACTGGCTTACTATGTTGGCACTGATGAGGGTGTCAGTGAAGTGCTTCATGTGGCAGGAGAAAAAAGGC
TGCACCGGTGCGTCAGCAGAATATGTGATACAGGATATATTCCGCTTCCTCGCTCACTGACTCGCTACGC
TCGGTCGTTCGACTGCGGCGAGCGGAAATGGCTTACGAACGGGGCGGAGATTTCCTGGAAGATGCCAGGA
AGATACTTAACAGGGAAGTGAGAGGGCCGCGGCAAAGCCGTTTTTCCATAGGCTCCGCCCCCCTGACAAG
CATCACGAAATCTGACGCTCAAATCAGTGGTGGCGAAACCCGACAGGACTATAAAGATACCAGGCGTTTC
CCCCTGGCGGCTCCCTCGTGCGCTCTCCTGTTCCTGCCTTTCGGTTTACCGGTGTCATTCCGCTGTTATG
GCCGCGTTTGTCTCATTCCACGCCTGACACTCAGTTCCGGGTAGGCAGTTCGCTCCAAGCTGGACTGTAT
GCACGAACCCCCCGTTCAGTCCGACCGCTGCGCCTTATCCGGTAACTATCGTCTTGAGTCCAACCCGGAA
AGACATGCAAAAGCACCACTGGCAGCAGCCACTGGTAATTGATTTAGAGGAGTTAGTCTTGAAGTCATGC
GCCGGTTAAGGCTAAACTGAAAGGACAAGTTTTGGTGACTGCGCTCCTCCAAGCCAGTTACCTCGGTTCA
AAGAGTTGGTAGCTCAGAGAACCTTCGAAAAACCGCCCTGCAAGGCGGTTTTTTCGTTTTCAGAGCAAGA
GATTACGCGCAGACCAAAACGATCTCAAGAAGATCATCTTATTAATCAGATAAAATATTTCTAGATTTCA
GTGCAATTTATCTCTTCAAATGTAGCACCTGAAGTCAGCCCCATACGATATAAGTTGTAATTCTCATGTT
AGTCATGCCCCGCGCCCACCGGAAGGAGCTGACTGGGTTGAAGGCTCTCAAGGGCATCGGTCGAGATCCC
GGTGCCTAATGAGTGAGCTAACTTACATTAATTGCGTTGCGCTCACTGCCCGCTTTCCAGTCGGGAAACC
TGTCGTGCCAGCTGCATTAATGAATCGGCCAACGCGCGGGGAGAGGCGGTTTGCGTATTGGGCGCCAGGG
TGGTTTTTCTTTTCACCAGTGAGACGGGCAACAGCTGATTGCCCTTCACCGCCTGGCCCTGAGAGAGTTG
CAGCAAGCGGTCCACGCTGGTTTGCCCCAGCAGGCGAAAATCCTGTTTGATGGTGGTTAACGGCGGGATA
TAACATGAGCTGTCTTCGGTATCGTCGTATCCCACTACCGAGATGTCCGCACCAACGCGCAGCCCGGACT
CGGTAATGGCGCGCATTGCGCCCAGCGCCATCTGATCGTTGGCAACCAGCATCGCAGTGGGAACGATGCC
CTCATTCAGCATTTGCATGGTTTGTTGAAAACCGGACATGGCACTCCAGTCGCCTTCCCGTTCCGCTATC
GGCTGAATTTGATTGCGAGTGAGATATTTATGCCAGCCAGCCAGACGCAGACGCGCCGAGACAGAACTTA
ATGGGCCCGCTAACAGCGCGATTTGCTGGTGACCCAATGCGACCAGATGCTCCACGCCCAGTCGCGTACC
GTCTTCATGGGAGAAAATAATACTGTTGATGGGTGTCTGGTCAGAGACATCAAGAAATAACGCCGGAACA
TTAGTGCAGGCAGCTTCCACAGCAATGGCATCCTGGTCATCCAGCGGATAGTTAATGATCAGCCCACTGA
CGCGTTGCGCGAGAAGATTGTGCACCGCCGCTTTACAGGCTTCGACGCCGCTTCGTTCTACCATCGACAC
CACCACGCTGGCACCCAGTTGATCGGCGCGAGATTTAATCGCCGCGACAATTTGCGACGGCGCGTGCAGG
GCCAGACTGGAGGTGGCAACGCCAATCAGCAACGACTGTTTGCCCGCCAGTTGTTGTGCCACGCGGTTGG
GAATGTAATTCAGCTCCGCCATCGCCGCTTCCACTTTTTCCCGCGTTTTCGCAGAAACGTGGCTGGCCTG
GTTCACCACGCGGGAAACGGTCTGATAAGAGACACCGGCATACTCTGCGACATCGTATAACGTTACTGGT
TTCACATTCACCACCCTGAATTGACTCTCTTCCGGGCGCTATCATGCCATACCGCGAAAGGTTTTGCGCC
ATTCGATGGTGTCCGGGATCTCGACGCTCTCCCTTATGCGACTCCTGCATTAGGAAATTAATACGACTCA
CTATA
Features (pLannotate 1.2.2; 21 found; start..end, strand, type, name):
      3..27      +  protein_bind   lac operator: The lac repressor binds to the lac operator to inhibit transcription in E. coli. This inhibition can be relieved by adding lactose or isopropyl-β-D-thiogalactopyranoside (IPTG). lac repressor encoded by lacI
     42..64      +  RBS            RBS: efficient ribosome binding site from bacteriophage T7 gene 10 (Olins and Rangwala, 1989)
     77..1177    +  CDS            MBP: maltose binding protein from E. coli; malE (mutated); This version of the gene does not encode a signal sequence, so MBP will remain in the cytosol.
   1220..2020    +  CDS            ISC10: ISC10_YEAST - Experimental evidence at transcript level: Swiss-Prot protein existence level 2. Indispensable for spore formation. From Saccharomyces cerevisiae (strain ATCC 204508 / S288c) (Baker's yeast).
   2089..2107    +  promoter       T7 promoter: promoter for bacteriophage T7 RNA polymerase
   2108..2132    +  protein_bind   lac operator: The lac repressor binds to the lac operator to inhibit transcription in E. coli. This inhibition can be relieved by adding lactose or isopropyl-β-D-thiogalactopyranoside (IPTG). lac repressor encoded by lacI
   2241..2282    +  CDS            S-Tag (fragment): affinity and epitope tag derived from pancreatic ribonuclease A
   2312..2329    +  CDS            SET1 (fragment): solubility-enhancement tag derived from T7 phage gene 10B
   2337..2384    +  terminator     T7 terminator: transcription terminator for bacteriophage T7 RNA polymerase
   2608..3264    -  CDS            cat: CAT_ECOLX - Experimental evidence at protein level: Swiss-Prot protein existence level 1. This enzyme is an effector of chloramphenicol resistance in bacteria. From Escherichia coli. This protein is used as a marker in many commonly used cloning vectors, such as pACYC184.
   3265..3367    -  promoter       cat promoter: promoter of the E. coli cat gene encoding chloramphenicol acetyltransferase
   3488..3629    +  mobile_element IS1 (fragment): prokaryotic transposable element IS1
   3631..3651    +  misc_feature   bom (fragment): basis of mobility region from pBR322
   3750..3805    -  rep_origin     RSF ori (fragment): Plasmids containing the RSF 1030 origin of replication can be propagated in E. coli cells that contain additional plasmids with compatible origins.
   3893..4438    -  rep_origin     p15A ori: Plasmids containing the medium-copy-number p15A origin of replication can be propagated in E. coli cells that contain a second plasmid with the ColE1 origin.
   4550..4614    -  CDS            TcR (fragment): tetracycline efflux protein; tet; confers resistance to tetracycline
   4629..4650    -  protein_bind   CAP binding site: CAP binding activates transcription in the presence of cAMP. E. coli catabolite activator protein
   4663..5745    -  CDS            lacI: lac repressor; lacI; The lac repressor binds to the lac operator to inhibit transcription in E. coli. This inhibition can be relieved by adding lactose or isopropyl-β-D-thiogalactopyranoside (IPTG).
   5746..5823    -  promoter       lacI promoter: lacI
   5831..5866    -  CDS            TcR (fragment): tetracycline efflux protein; tet; confers resistance to tetracycline
   5869..2       +  promoter       T7 promoter (across the origin): promoter for bacteriophage T7 RNA polymerase
