[The description below was written by a language model from this plasmid's Addgene catalogue record and pLannotate feature annotations shown in this document.]
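Description:
pZK6 is a bacterial expression plasmid built on a Novagen pACYCDuet-1 backbone from which the native NheI site was removed so that NheI could be used for cloning. It replicates in E. coli from the p15A origin, which is compatible with ColE1-type plasmids and so allows co-expression with a second vector, and it is selected with chloramphenicol through the cat gene and its own promoter. The catalogue lists the plasmid as high copy, although p15A is generally regarded as a lower to medium copy origin. A lacI cassette on the backbone supplies lac repressor. The catalogue gives a total size of 5,959 bp, while the annotated sequencing result is 5,885 nt.

The payload sits in the first Duet expression site, inserted between NcoI and NheI. A T7 promoter followed by a lac operator and the T7 gene 10 ribosome binding site drives a single open reading frame. This consists of a signal-sequence-free, cytosolic version of E. coli maltose binding protein fused N-terminally to Saccharomyces cerevisiae Isc10 (YER180C), whose coding sequence was codon-optimized for bacteria. Expression therefore requires a host that provides T7 RNA polymerase and is inducible with IPTG. Downstream, the second T7 promoter/lac operator unit of the Duet vector appears unoccupied, retaining only the vector's S-tag remnant before the T7 terminator. Other short hits in the feature table (IS1, bom, RSF ori and TcR fragments) are backbone remnants rather than functional elements.

The construct is intended for producing MBP-Isc10 in bacteria, with MBP serving as a solubility and affinity handle. Isc10 is described in the record as an inhibitor of the meiosis-specific MAPK Smk1.
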