Addgene plasmid #248911: pZK6
Purpose: Expresses yeast Isc10 fused to maltose binding protein in bacteria
Depositing lab: Edward Winter. Depositing organization: Thomas Jefferson University. Publication: Isc10, an Inhibitor That Links the Anaphase-Promoting Complex to a Meiosis-Specific Mitogen-Activated Protein Kinase. Rimal A, Kamdar ZP, Tio CW, Winter E. Mol Cell Biol. 2020 Jul 29;40(16). pii: MCB.00097-20. doi: 10.1128/MCB.00097-20. Print 2020 Jul 29. PubMed 32423992.
Backbone
  Vector backbone: pACYCDuet-1 w/NheI site eliminated
  Backbone manufacturer: Novagen
  Backbone size w/o insert (bp): 4008
  Total vector size (bp): 5959
  Modifications to backbone: The NheI site in pACYC-DUET was eliminated from pACYC-DUET which ws then used to clone insert as described below.
  Vector type: Bacterial Expression
Growth in bacteria
  Bacterial resistance: Chloramphenicol, 25 μg/mL
  Growth temperature: 37°C
  Growth strain: DH5alpha
  Copy number: High Copy
Gene/Insert
  Gene/Insert name: Isc10 (alt name: Isc10, Inhibitor of the Smk1 MAPK)
  Species: S. cerevisiae (budding yeast); Sequence is optimized for bacteria to produce the Isc10 protein from yeast (protein sequence accession below)
  Insert size (bp): 1945
  GenBank ID: NP_011107.1
  Entrez Gene: ISC10 (a.k.a. YER180C)
  Promoter: T7
  Tag / fusion protein: maltose binding protein (N terminal on insert)
  Cloning method: Restriction Enzyme; 5′ cloning site NcoI (not destroyed); 3′ cloning site NheI (not destroyed)
  Sequencing primers: 5′ standard T7 promoter primer
Terms and licenses: Academic/Nonprofit Terms; Industry Terms: Not Available to Industry
How to cite: pZK6 was a gift from Edward Winter (Addgene plasmid # 248911 ; http://n2t.net/addgene:248911 ; RRID:Addgene_248911)
